>Addgene plasmid #71760 | pAAV hSyn FLEx mGFP-2A-Synaptophysin-mRuby | addgene full sequence | sequence record 266011 | Addgene NGS Result
AAGGACAGGGAAGGGAGCAGTGGTTCACGCCTGTAATCCCAGCAATTTGGGAGGCCAAGGTGGGTAGATC
ACCTGAGATTAGGAGTTGGAGACCAGCCTGGCCAATATGGTGAAACCCCGTCTCTACCAAAAAAACAAAA
ATTAGCTGAGCCTGGTCATGCATGCCTGGAATCCCAACAACTCGGGAGGCTGAGGCAGGAGAATCGCTTG
AACCCAGGAGGCGGAGATTGCAGTGAGCCAAGATTGTGCCACTGCACTCCAGCTTGGTTCCCAATAGACC
CCGCAGGCCCTACAGGTTGTCTTCCCAACTTGCCCCTTGCTCCATACCACCCCCCTCCACCCCATAATAT
TATAGAAGGACACCTAGTCAGACAAAATGATGCAACTTAATTTTATTAGGACAAGGCTGGTGGGCACTGG
AGTGGCAACTTCCAGGGCCAGGAGAGGCACTGGGGAGGGGTCACAGGGATGCCACCCGTAGATCTCTCGA
GCAGCGCTCGGTATCGATGCGGGGAGGCGGCCCAAAGGGAGATCCGACTCGTCTGAGGGCGAAGGCGAAG
ACGCGGAAGAGGCCGCAGAGCCGGCAGCAGGCCGCGGGAAGGAAGGTCCGCTGGATTGAGGGCCGAAGGG
ACGTAGCAGAAGGACGTCCCGCGCAGAATCCAGGTGGCAACATAGGCGAGCAGCCAAGGAAAGGACGATG
ATTTCCCCGACAACACCACGGAATTGTCAGTGCCCAACAGCCGAGCCCCTGTCCAGCAGCGGGCAAGGCA
GGCGGCGATGAGTTCCGCCGTGGCAATAGGGAGGGGGAAAGCGAAAGTCCCGGAAAGGAGCTGACAGGTG
GTGGCAATGCCCCAACCAGTGGGGGTTGCGTCAGCAAACACAGTGCACACCACGCCACGTTGCCTGACAA
CGGGCCACAACTCCTCATAAAGAGACAGCAACCAGGATTTATACAAGGAGGAGAAAATGAAAGCCATACG
GGAAGCAATAGCATGATACAAAGGCATTAAAGCAGCGTATCCACATAGCGTAAAAGGAGCAACATAGTTA
AGAATACCAGTCAATCTTTCACAAATTTTGTAATCCAGAGGTTGATTATCGATAAGCTTGATATCGAATT
CATCGATCGGCCGCATATAAGCTTATAACTTCGTATAATGTATGCTATACGAAGTTATGGGTCGATGGTG
AGATCTGGACTAGAGGGTCGATGGTGATGCTTGGATCAAAATAGGAAGAATCCCAATGATAACTTCGTAT
AAAGTATCCTATACGAAGTTATAGGCGCGCCACCATGCTGTGCTGTATGAGAAGAACCAAACAGGTTGAA
AAGAATGATGAGGACCAAAAGATCATGGTGAGCAAGGGCGAGGAGCTGTTCACCGGGGTGGTGCCCATCC
TGGTCGAGCTGGACGGCGACGTAAACGGCCACAAGTTCAGCGTGTCCGGCGAGGGCGAGGGCGATGCCAC
CTACGGCAAGCTGACCCTGAAGTTCATCTGCACCACCGGCAAGCTGCCCGTGCCCTGGCCCACCCTCGTG
ACCACCCTGACCTACGGCGTGCAGTGCTTCAGCCGCTACCCCGACCACATGAAGCAGCACGACTTCTTCA
AGTCCGCCATGCCCGAAGGCTACGTCCAGGAGCGCACCATCTTCTTCAAGGACGACGGCAACTACAAGAC
CCGCGCCGAGGTGAAGTTCGAGGGCGACACCCTGGTGAACCGCATCGAGCTGAAGGGCATCGACTTCAAG
GAGGACGGCAACATCCTGGGGCACAAGCTGGAGTACAACTACAACAGCCACAACGTCTATATCATGGCCG
ACAAGCAGAAGAACGGCATCAAGGTGAACTTCAAGATCCGCCACAACATCGAGGACGGCAGCGTGCAGCT
CGCCGACCACTACCAGCAGAACACCCCCATCGGCGACGGCCCCGTGCTGCTGCCCGACAACCACTACCTG
AGCACCCAGTCCGCCCTGAGCAAAGACCCCAACGAGAAGCGCGATCACATGGTCCTGCTGGAGTTCGTGA
CCGCCGCCGGGATCACTCTCGGCATGGACGAGCTGTACAAGGAGGGCAGGGGCAGCCTGCTGACCTGCGG
CGACGTGGAGGAGAACCCCGGCCCCATGGACGTGGTGAATCAGCTGGTGGCTGGGGGTCAGTTCCGGGTG
GTCAAGGAGCCCCTTGGCTTCGTGAAGGTGCTGCAGTGGGTCTTTGCCATCTTCGCCTTTGCTACGTGCG
GCAGCTACACCGGAGAGCTTCGGCTGAGCGTGGAGTGTGCCAACAAGACGGAGAGTGCCCTCAACATCGA
AGTCGAATTTGAGTACCCATTCAGGCTGCACCAAGTGTACTTTGATGCACCCTCCTGCGTTAAAGGGGGC
ACTACCAAGATCTTCCTAGTTGGTGACTACTCCTCCTCGGCTGAATTCTTTGTCACCGTGGCTGTGTTTG
CCTTCCTCTACTCCATGGGGGCCCTGGCCACCTACATCTTCCTGCAGAACAAGTACCGAGAGAACAACAA
AGGGCCAATGATGGACTTCCTGGCCACAGCAGTGTTCGCTTTCATGTGGCTAGTTAGCTCATCCGCCTGG
GCCAAAGGCCTGTCCGATGTGAAGATGGCCACTGACCCAGAGAACATTATCAAGGAGATGCCTATGTGCC
GCCAGACAGGAAACACATGCAAGGAACTGAGGGACCCTGTGACTTCAGGACTCAACACCTCGGTGGTGTT
TGGCTTCCTGAACCTGGTGCTCTGGGTTGGCAACCTATGGTTCGTGTTCAAGGAGACAGGCTGGGCCGCC
CCATTCATGCGCGCACCTCCAGGCGCCCCAGAAAAGCAACCAGCTCCTGGCGATGCCTACGGCGATGCGG
GCTATGGGCAGGGCCCCGGAGGCTATGGGCCCCAGGACTCCTACGGGCCTCAGGGTGGTTATCAACCCGA
TTACGGGCAGCCAGCCAGCGGCGGTGGCGGTGGCTACGGGCCTCAGGGCGACTATGGGCAGCAAGGCTAC
GGCCAACAGGGTGCGCCCACCTCCTTCTCCAATCAGATGTCGGATCCACCGGTCGCCACCCGTACGATGA
ACAGCCTGATCAAAGAAAACATGCGGATGAAGGTGGTGCTGGAAGGCAGCGTGAACGGCCACCAGTTCAA
GTGCACCGGCGAGGGCGAGGGCAACCCCTACATGGGCACCCAGACCATGCGGATCAAAGTGATCGAGGGC
GGACCTCTGCCCTTCGCCTTCGACATCCTGGCCACATCCTTCATGTACGGCAGCCGGACCTTCATCAAGT
ACCCCAAGGGCATCCCCGATTTCTTCAAGCAGAGCTTCCCCGAGGGCTTCACCTGGGAGAGAGTGACCAG
ATACGAGGACGGCGGCGTGATCACCGTGATGCAGGACACCAGCCTGGAAGATGGCTGCCTGGTGTACCAT
GCCCAGGTCAGGGGCGTGAATTTTCCCAGCAACGGCGCCGTGATGCAGAAGAAAACCAAGGGCTGGGAGC
CCAACACCGAGATGATGTACCCCGCTGACGGCGGACTGAGAGGCTACACCCACATGGCCCTGAAGGTGGA
CGGCGGAGGGCACCTGAGCTGCAGCTTCGTGACCACCTACCGATCCAAGAAAACCGTGGGCAACATCAAG
ATGCCCGGCATCCACGCCGTGGACCACCGGCTGGAAAGGCTGGAAGAGTCCGACAACGAGATGTTCGTGG
TGCAGCGGGAGCACGCCGTGGCCAAGTTCGCCGGCCTGGGCGGAGGGTAAGTCGACATAACTTCGTATAG
CATACATTATACGAAGTTATGTGTCGATGGTGATGCTTGGCAATTCGGGTCGATGGTGAAGCATTGGTCT
TCCTATTTTGATATAACTTCGTATAGGATACTTTATACGAAGTTATCCCGGCCGGGCCCGCGGTATCAAA
TCAATTCTTTGCCAAAATGATGAGACAGCACAGGATCCGGTACCTTCTCGACTGCGCTCTCAGGCACGAC
ACGACTCCTCCGCTGCCCACCGCAGACTGAGGCAGCGCTGAGTCGCCGGCGCCGCAGCGCAGATGGTCGC
GCCCGTGCCCCCCTATCTCGCGCCTCGCGTGGTGCGGTCCGGCTGGGCCGGCGGCGGCGCGGACGCGACC
AAGGTGGCCGGGAAGGGGAGTTTGCGGGGGACCGGCGAGTGACGTCAGCGCGCCTTCAGTGCTGAGGCGG
CGGTGGCGCGCGCCGCCAGGCGGGGGCGAAGGCACTGTCCGCGGTGCTGAAGCTGGCAGTGCGCACGCGC
CTCGCCGCATCCTGTTTCCCCTCCCCCTCTCTGATAGGGGATGCGCAATTTGGGGAATGGGGGTTGGGTG
CTTGTCCAGTGGGTCGGGGTCGGTCGTCAGGTAGGCACCCCCACCCCGCCTCATCCTGGTCCTAAAACCC
ACTTGCACTCATACGCAGGGCCCTCTGCAGTCTAGACACACGCGTGCGGCCGCAGGAACCCCTAGTGATG
GAGTTGGCCACTCCCTCTCTGCGCGCTCGCTCGCTCACTGAGGCCGGGCGACCAAAGGTCGCCCGACGCC
CGGGCGGCCTCAGTGAGCGAGCGAGCGCGCAGCTGCCTGCAGGACATGTGAGCAAAAGGCCAGCAAAAGG
CCAGGAACCGTAAAAAGGCCGCGTTGCTGGCGTTTTTCCATAGGCTCCGCCCCCCTGACGAGCATCACAA
AAATCGACGCTCAAGTCAGAGGTGGCGAAACCCGACAGGACTATAAAGATACCAGGCGTTTCCCCCTGGA
AGCTCCCTCGTGCGCTCTCCTGTTCCGACCCTGCCGCTTACCGGATACCTGTCCGCCTTTCTCCCTTCGG
GAAGCGTGGCGCTTTCTCATAGCTCACGCTGTAGGTATCTCAGTTCGGTGTAGGTCGTTCGCTCCAAGCT
GGGCTGTGTGCACGAACCCCCCGTTCAGCCCGACCGCTGCGCCTTATCCGGTAACTATCGTCTTGAGTCC
AACCCGGTAAGACACGACTTATCGCCACTGGCAGCAGCCACTGGTAACAGGATTAGCAGAGCGAGGTATG
TAGGCGGTGCTACAGAGTTCTTGAAGTGGTGGCCTAACTACGGCTACACTAGAAGAACAGTATTTGGTAT
CTGCGCTCTGCTGAAGCCAGTTACCTTCGGAAAAAGAGTTGGTAGCTCTTGATCCGGCAAACAAACCACC
GCTGGTAGCGGTGGTTTTTTTGTTTGCAAGCAGCAGATTACGCGCAGAAAAAAAGGATCTCAAGAAGATC
CTTTGATCTTTTCTACGGGGTCTGACGCTCAGTGGAACGAAAACTCACGTTAAGGGATTTTGGTCATGAG
ATTATCAAAAAGGATCTTCACCTAGATCCTTTTAAATTAAAAATGAAGTTTTAAATCAATCTAAAGTATA
TATGAGTAAACTTGGTCTGACAGTTACCAATGCTTAATCAGTGAGGCACCTATCTCAGCGATCTGTCTAT
TTCGTTCATCCATAGTTGCCTGACTCCCCGTCGTGTAGATAACTACGATACGGGAGGGCTTACCATCTGG
CCCCAGTGCTGCAATGATACCGCGAGACCCACGCTCACCGGCTCCAGATTTATCAGCAATAAACCAGCCA
GCCGGAAGGGCCGAGCGCAGAAGTGGTCCTGCAACTTTATCCGCCTCCATCCAGTCTATTAATTGTTGCC
GGGAAGCTAGAGTAAGTAGTTCGCCAGTTAATAGTTTGCGCAACGTTGTTGCCATTGCTACAGGCATCGT
GGTGTCACGCTCGTCGTTTGGTATGGCTTCATTCAGCTCCGGTTCCCAACGATCAAGGCGAGTTACATGA
TCCCCCATGTTGTGCAAAAAAGCGGTTAGCTCCTTCGGTCCTCCGATCGTTGTCAGAAGTAAGTTGGCCG
CAGTGTTATCACTCATGGTTATGGCAGCACTGCATAATTCTCTTACTGTCATGCCATCCGTAAGATGCTT
TTCTGTGACTGGTGAGTACTCAACCAAGTCATTCTGAGAATAGTGTATGCGGCGACCGAGTTGCTCTTGC
CCGGCGTCAATACGGGATAATACCGCGCCACATAGCAGAACTTTAAAAGTGCTCATCATTGGAAAACGTT
CTTCGGGGCGAAAACTCTCAAGGATCTTACCGCTGTTGAGATCCAGTTCGATGTAACCCACTCGTGCACC
CAACTGATCTTCAGCATCTTTTACTTTCACCAGCGTTTCTGGGTGAGCAAAAACAGGAAGGCAAAATGCC
GCAAAAAAGGGAATAAGGGCGACACGGAAATGTTGAATACTCATACTCTTCCTTTTTCAATATTATTGAA
GCATTTATCAGGGTTATTGTCTCATGAGCGGATACATATTTGAATGTATTTAGAAAAATAAACAAATAGG
GGTTCCGCGCACATTTCCCCGAAAAGTGCCACCTGACGTCTAAGAAACCATTATTATCATGACATTAACC
TATAAAAATAGGCGTATCACGAGGCCCTTTCGTCTCGCGCGTTTCGGTGATGACGGTGAAAACCTCTGAC
ACATGCAGCTCCCGGAGACGGTCACAGCTTGTCTGTAAGCGGATGCCGGGAGCAGACAAGCCCGTCAGGG
CGCGTCAGCGGGTGTTGGCGGGTGTCGGGGCTGGCTTAACTATGCGGCATCAGAGCAGATTGTACTGAGA
GTGCACCATAAAATTGTAAACGTTAATATTTTGTTAAAATTCGCGTTAAATTTTTGTTAAATCAGCTCAT
TTTTTAACCAATAGACCGAAATCGGCAAAATCCCTTATAAATCAAAAGAATAGCCCGAGATAGAGT
[37 nt withheld, positions 6787-6823]
AAAGAACGTGGACTCCAACGTCAAAGG
[141 nt withheld, positions 6851-6991]
G
[46 nt withheld, positions 6993-7038]
A
[95 nt withheld, positions 7040-7134]
TATGCGGTGTGAAATACCGCACAGATGCGTAAGGAGAAAATACCGCATCAGGCGCCCCTGCAGGCAGCTG
CGCGCTCGCTCGCTCACTGAGGCCGCCCGGGCAAAGCCCGGGCGTCGGGCGACCTTTGGTCGCCCGGCCT
CAGTGAGCGAGCGAGCGCGCAGAGAGGGAGTGGCCAACTCCATCACTAGGGGTTCCTGCGGCCGCTCGGT
CCGCACGTGGTTACCTACAAAATCAG
Features (pLannotate 1.2.2; 22 found; start..end, strand, type, name):
      1..477     -  polyA_signal   hGH poly(A) signal: human growth hormone polyadenylation signal
    509..1097    -  misc_feature   WPRE: woodchuck hepatitis virus posttranscriptional regulatory element
   1097..1121    -  misc_feature   MCS (fragment): pBluescript multiple cloning site
   1145..1178    -  protein_bind   loxP: Cre-mediated recombination occurs in the 8-bp core sequence (GCATACAT). Cre recombinase
   1249..1282    -  protein_bind   lox2272: Cre-mediated recombination occurs in the 8-bp core sequence (GGATACTT). lox2272 sites are compatible with each other, but incompatible with loxP or loxN sites (Lee and Saito, 1988). Cre recombinase
   1295..1354    +  CDS            Gap43 (fragment): NEUM_RAT - Experimental evidence at protein level: Swiss-Prot protein existence level 1. This protein is associated with nerve growth. It is a major component of the motile 'growth cones' that form the tips of elongating axons. Plays a role in axonal and dendritic filopodia induction (By similarity). From Rattus norvegicus (Rat).
   1355..2071    +  CDS            EGFP: EGFP is a basic (constitutively fluorescent) green fluorescent protein published in 1996, derived from Aequorea victoria. It is reported to be a rapidly-maturing weak dimer with moderate acid sensitivity.
   2126..3049    +  CDS            Syp: SYPH_RAT - Experimental evidence at protein level: Swiss-Prot protein existence level 1. Possibly involved in structural functions as organizing other membrane components or in targeting the vesicles to the plasma membrane. Involved in the regulation of short-term and long-term synaptic plasticity (By similarity). From Rattus norvegicus (Rat).
   3077..3757    +  CDS            mRuby: mRuby is a basic (constitutively fluorescent) red fluorescent protein published in 2009, derived from Entacmaea quadricolor. It has low acid sensitivity.
   3767..3800    +  protein_bind   loxP: Cre-mediated recombination occurs in the 8-bp core sequence (GCATACAT). Cre recombinase
   3863..3896    +  protein_bind   lox2272: Cre-mediated recombination occurs in the 8-bp core sequence (GGATACTT). lox2272 sites are compatible with each other, but incompatible with loxP or loxN sites (Lee and Saito, 1988). Cre recombinase
   3972..4419    -  promoter       hSyn promoter: human synapsin I promoter; confers neuron-specific expression (Kügler et al., 2003)
   4499..4526    -  repeat_region  AAV2 ITR (fragment): inverted terminal repeat of adeno-associated virus serotype 2 inverted
   4555..4582    -  repeat_region  AAV2 ITR (fragment): inverted terminal repeat of adeno-associated virus serotype 2 inverted
   4655..5243    -  rep_origin     ori: high-copy-number ColE1/pMB1/pBR322/pUC origin of replication
   5414..6274    -  CDS            AmpR: β-lactamase; bla; confers resistance to ampicillin, carbenicillin, and related antibiotics
   6275..6379    -  promoter       AmpR promoter: bla
   6474..6509    +  CDS            rop (fragment): Rop protein, which maintains plasmids at low copy number; rop
   6611..6660    +  misc_feature   bom (fragment): basis of mobility region from pBR322
   6661..7116    -  rep_origin     f1 ori (sequence partly withheld): f1 bacteriophage origin of replication; arrow indicates direction of (+) strand synthesis
   7135..7186    +  misc_feature   bom (fragment): basis of mobility region from pBR322
   7191..7331    -  repeat_region  AAV2 ITR: inverted terminal repeat of adeno-associated virus serotype 2 inverted
