[The description below was written by a language model from this plasmid's Addgene catalogue record and pLannotate feature annotations shown in this document.]
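Description:
pAAV hSyn FLEx mGFP-2A-Synaptophysin-mRuby is an adeno-associated virus transfer plasmid of about 7.4 kb, built on a pAAV backbone for Cre-dependent, neuron-restricted expression of two fluorescent markers. It is maintained in bacteria through a high-copy ColE1/pUC-type origin and selected with ampicillin via the β-lactamase gene. An f1 phage origin and small pBR322-derived remnants (rop and bom fragments) are also present. AAV2 inverted terminal repeats flank the expression cassette so it can be packaged into recombinant AAV. One ITR is annotated in full, while the other is detected only as short fragments in the sequencing-derived record. This is a common result for these structured repeats, and the recombination-limiting growth strain listed fits their instability.

The payload is driven by the human synapsin I promoter and followed by a WPRE, which boosts transcript stability and expression, and a human growth hormone polyadenylation signal. Between them sits a FLEx (double-inverted) switch, in which pairs of loxP and lox2272 sites in opposing orientation bracket a coding cassette placed antisense to the promoter. Cre recombinase inverts the cassette and then excises one site of each pair, locking it in the sense orientation, so expression occurs only in Cre-positive neurons.

The open reading frame encodes EGFP targeted to the membrane by an N-terminal palmitoylation signal from rat Gap43 (mGFP). This is linked by a 2A self-cleaving peptide, named in the construct title but not annotated, to rat synaptophysin fused at its C terminus to mRuby. The membrane GFP fills axons and processes, while synaptophysin-mRuby concentrates at presynaptic vesicle sites. The construct can therefore be used to map the axonal projections and putative synaptic outputs of genetically defined neurons, as in the associated circuit-mapping study of dopamine neurons of the ventral tegmental area.
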