Addgene plasmid #71760: pAAV hSyn FLEx mGFP-2A-Synaptophysin-mRuby
Purpose: mGFP and Synaptophysin-mRuby expression from Cre-expressing neurons
Depositing lab: Liqun Luo. Depositing organization: Stanford University. Publication: Circuit Architecture of VTA Dopamine Neurons Revealed by Systematic Input-Output Mapping. Beier KT, Steinberg EE, DeLoach KE, Xie S, Miyamichi K, Schwarz L, Gao XJ, Kremer EJ, Malenka RC, Luo L. Cell. 2015 Jul 30;162(3):622-34. doi: 10.1016/j.cell.2015.07.015. PubMed 26232228.
Backbone
  Vector backbone: pAAV
  Backbone size w/o insert (bp): 4918
  Total vector size (bp): 7381
  Vector type: AAV, Cre/Lox
Growth in bacteria
  Bacterial resistance: Ampicillin, 100 μg/mL
  Growth temperature: 37°C
  Growth strain: NEB Stable
  Copy number: High Copy
Gene/Insert 1
  Gene/Insert name: mGFP
  Insert size (bp): 777
  Tag / fusion protein: Palmitoylation signal (N terminal on insert)
Gene/Insert 2
  Gene/Insert name: Synaptophysin
  Insert size (bp): 951
  Tag / fusion protein: mRuby (C terminal on insert)
Terms and licenses: Academic/Nonprofit Terms; Industry Terms: Not Available to Industry
How to cite: pAAV hSyn FLEx mGFP-2A-Synaptophysin-mRuby was a gift from Liqun Luo (Addgene plasmid # 71760 ; http://n2t.net/addgene:71760 ; RRID:Addgene_71760) For viral preps, please replace (Addgene plasmid # 71760) in the above sentence with: (Addgene viral prep # 71760-AAV1)
