>Addgene plasmid #71760 | pAAV hSyn FLEx mGFP-2A-Synaptophysin-mRuby | addgene partial sequence | sequence record 133308 | pMH4-5 5'-gactcagcgctgcctcagtctg-3'
CGCAGTCGAGAAGGTACCGGATCCTGTGCTGTCTCATCATTTTGGCAAAGAATTGATTTGATACCGCGGG
CCCGGCCGGGATAACTTCGTATAAAGTATCCTATACGAAGTTATATCAAAATAGGAAGACCAATGCTTCA
CCATCGACCCGAATTGCCAAGCATCACCATCGACACATAACTTCGTATAATGTATGCTATACGAAGTTAT
GTCGACTTACCCTCCGCCCAGGCCGGCGAACTTGGCCACGGCGTGCTCCCGCTGCACCACGAACATCTCG
TTGTCGGACTCTTCCAGCCTTTCCAGCCGGTGGTCCACGGCGTGGATGCCGGGCATCTTGATGTTGCCCA
CGGTTTTCTTGGATCGGTAGGTGGTCACGAAGCTGCAGCTCAGGTGCCCTCCGCCGTCCACCTTCAGGGC
CATGTGGGTGTAGCCTCTCAGTCCGCCGTCAGCGGGGTACATCATCTCGGTGTTGGGCTCCCAGCCCTTG
GTTTTCTTCTGCATCACGGCGCCGTTGCTGGGAAAATTCACGCCCCTGACCTGGGCATGGTACACCAGGC
AGCCATCTTCCAGGCTGGTGTCCTGCATCACGGTGATCACGCCGCCGTCCTCGTATCTGGTCACTCTCTC
CCAGGTGAAGCCCTCGGGGAAGCTCTGCTTGAAGAAATCGGGGATGCCCTTGGGGTACTTGATGAAGGTC
CGGCTGCCGTACATGAAGGATGTGGCCAGGATGTCGAAGGCGAAGGGCAGAGGTCCGCCCTCGATCACTT
TGATCCGCATGGTCTGGGTGCC
