>Addgene plasmid #71760 | pAAV hSyn FLEx mGFP-2A-Synaptophysin-mRuby | addgene partial sequence | sequence record 133316 | WPRE-R 5'-CATAGCGTAAAAGGAGCAACA-3'
ATCCAGAGGTTGATTATCGATAAGCTTGATATCGAATTCATCGATCGGCCGCATATAAGCTTATAACTTC
GTATAATGTATGCTATACGAAGTTATGGGTCGATGGTGAGATCTGGACTAGAGGGTCGATGGTGATGCTT
GGATCAAAATAGGAAGAATCCCAATGATAACTTCGTATAAAGTATCCTATACGAAGTTATAGGCGCGCCA
CCATGCTGTGCTGTATGAGAAGAACCAAACAGGTTGAAAAGAATGATGAGGACCAAAAGATCATGGTGAG
CAAGGGCGAGGAGCTGTTCACCGGGGTGGTGCCCATCCTGGTCGAGCTGGACGGCGACGTAAACGGCCAC
AAGTTCAGCGTGTCCGGCGAGGGCGAGGGCGATGCCACCTACGGCAAGCTGACCCTGAAGTTCATCTGCA
CCACCGGCAAGCTGCCCGTGCCCTGGCCCACCCTCGTGACCACCCTGACCTACGGCGTGCAGTGCTTCAG
CCGCTACCCCGACCACATGAAGCAGCACGACTTCTTCAAGTCCGCCATGCCCGAAGGCTACGTCCAGGAG
CGCACCATCTTCTTCAAGGACGACGGCAACTACAAGACCCGCGCCGAGGTGAAGTTCGAGGGCGACACCC
TGGTGAACCGCATCGAGCTGAAGGGCATCGACTTCAAGGAGGACGGCAACATCCTGGGGCACAAGCTGGA
GTACAACTACAACAGCCACAACGTCTATATCATGGCCGACAAGCAGAAGAACGGCATCAAGGTGAACTTC
AAGATCCGCCACAACATCGAGGACGGCAGCGTGCAGCTCGCCGACCACTACCAGCAGAACACC
